Addgene plasmid #105254: YIplac211-APL6-msGFPx3
Purpose: Plasmid for pop-in/pop-out replacement of Apl6 with Apl6-msGFPx3.
Depositing lab: Benjamin Glick. Depositing organization: University of Chicago. Publication: Budding Yeast Has a Minimal Endomembrane System. Day KJ, Casler JC, Glick BS. Dev Cell. 2018 Jan 8;44(1):56-72.e4. doi: 10.1016/j.devcel.2017.12.014. Epub 2018 Jan 8. PubMed 29316441.
Backbone
  Vector backbone: YIplac211
  Backbone size w/o insert (bp): 3797
  Total vector size (bp): 6910
  Vector type: Yeast Expression
  Selectable markers: URA3
Growth in bacteria
  Bacterial resistance: Ampicillin, 100 μg/mL
  Growth temperature: 37°C
  Growth strain: DH5alpha
  Copy number: Unknown
Gene/Insert
  Gene/Insert name: Apl6 portion
  Species: S. cerevisiae (budding yeast)
  Entrez Gene: APL6 (a.k.a. YGR261C, YKS5)
  Tag / fusion protein: msGFPx3 (C terminal on insert)
  Cloning method: Restriction Enzyme; 5′ cloning site SphI (not destroyed); 3′ cloning site KpnI (not destroyed)
  Sequencing primers: 5′ M13 REVERSE; 3′ M13 FORWARD
Terms and licenses: Academic/Nonprofit Terms; Industry Terms: Not Available to Industry
How to cite: YIplac211-APL6-msGFPx3 was a gift from Benjamin Glick (Addgene plasmid # 105254 ; http://n2t.net/addgene:105254 ; RRID:Addgene_105254)
