[The description below was written by a language model from this plasmid's Addgene catalogue record and pLannotate feature annotations shown in this document.]
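Description:
YIplac211-APL6-msGFPx3 is a yeast integrating plasmid built on the YIplac211 backbone and designed to tag the chromosomal APL6 gene of Saccharomyces cerevisiae by pop-in/pop-out replacement. It has no annotated yeast replication origin or centromere, so it persists in yeast only by recombining into the genome. In E. coli it is propagated through a ColE1/pUC-type origin with ampicillin resistance (AmpR/bla). The yeast marker is URA3 with its own promoter, which allows selection for uracil prototrophy and counterselection with 5-fluoroorotic acid. Remnants of the lac promoter/operator, lacZα, bom and rop flank the cloning region and are backbone leftovers.

The insert, cloned between SphI and KpnI, carries only a portion of APL6, which encodes the β subunit of the AP-3 adaptor complex that mediates Golgi-to-vacuole transport along the ALP pathway. This fragment is followed by three tandem copies of monomeric superfolder GFP, which the annotation software matched to msGFP2, giving a C-terminal triple fluorescent tag. Downstream is further yeast sequence that includes a short fragment of TNA1. This presumably represents genomic sequence downstream of APL6 that acts as the second homology arm, though the record does not say so. No yeast promoter is annotated upstream of the insert, which is consistent with expression coming from the native locus after integration.

In the intended use, homologous recombination at APL6 inserts the whole plasmid and is selected through URA3 (pop-in). A second recombination event then excises the backbone and is selected on 5-FOA (pop-out). This leaves Apl6-msGFPx3 at the endogenous locus with no marker, allowing live-cell imaging of AP-3 in studies of the yeast endomembrane system.
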