Features (pLannotate 1.2.2; 17 found; start..end, strand, type, name):
      1..93      +  CDS            lacI (fragment): lac repressor; lacI; The lac repressor binds to the lac operator to inhibit transcription in E. coli. This inhibition can be relieved by adding lactose or isopropyl-β-D-thiogalactopyranoside (IPTG).
    106..127     +  protein_bind   CAP binding site: CAP binding activates transcription in the presence of cAMP. E. coli catabolite activator protein
    142..172     +  promoter       lac promoter: promoter for the E. coli lac operon
    180..196     +  protein_bind   lac operator: The lac repressor binds to the lac operator to inhibit transcription in E. coli. This inhibition can be relieved by adding lactose or isopropyl-β-D-thiogalactopyranoside (IPTG). lac repressor encoded by lacI
    243..890     +  CDS            APL6 (fragment): AP3B_YEAST - Also known as YKS5. Experimental evidence at protein level: Swiss-Prot protein existence level 1. Part of the AP-3 complex, an adaptor-related complex which is not clathrin-associated. The complex is associated with the Golgi region as well as more peripheral structures. It facilitates the budding of vesicles from the Golgi membrane and may be directly involved in trafficking to the vacuole. Required for the transport via the ALP pathway, which directs the transport of the cargo proteins PHO8 and VAM3 to the vacuole. From Saccharomyces cerevisiae (strain ATCC 204508 / S288c) (Bake
    936..1625    +  CDS            msGFP2: photostable monomeric superfolder GFP (Valbuena et al., 2020)
   1656..2345    +  CDS            msGFP2: photostable monomeric superfolder GFP (Valbuena et al., 2020)
   2376..3065    +  CDS            msGFP2: photostable monomeric superfolder GFP (Valbuena et al., 2020)
   3336..3389    -  CDS            TNA1 (fragment): TNA1_YEAST - Experimental evidence at protein level: Swiss-Prot protein existence level 1. Involved in the uptake of nicotinic acid. From Saccharomyces cerevisiae (strain ATCC 204508 / S288c) (Baker's yeast).
   3399..3556    +  CDS            lacZα (fragment): LacZα fragment of β-galactosidase; lacZ fragment
   3562..3661    -  misc_feature   bom (fragment): basis of mobility region from pBR322
   3763..3798    -  CDS            rop (fragment): Rop protein, which maintains plasmids at low copy number; rop
   3887..4690    -  CDS            URA3: orotidine-5'-phosphate decarboxylase, required for uracil biosynthesis; S. cerevisiae URA3; yeast auxotrophic marker, counterselectable with 5-fluoroorotic acid (5-FOA)
   4691..4906    -  promoter       URA3 promoter: S. cerevisiae URA3
   4999..5103    +  promoter       AmpR promoter: bla
   5104..5964    +  CDS            AmpR: β-lactamase; bla; confers resistance to ampicillin, carbenicillin, and related antibiotics
   6135..6723    +  rep_origin     ori: high-copy-number ColE1/pMB1/pBR322/pUC origin of replication
>Addgene plasmid #105254 | YIplac211-APL6-msGFPx3 | addgene full sequence | sequence record 202545 | Addgene NGS Result
GCGCCCAATACGCAAACCGCCTCTCCCCGCGCGTTGGCCGATTCATTAATGCAGCTGGCACGACAGGTTT
CCCGACTGGAAAGCGGGCAGTGAGCGCAACGCAATTAATGTGAGTTAGCTCACTCATTAGGCACCCCAGG
CTTTACACTTTATGCTTCCGGCTCGTATGTTGTGTGGAATTGTGAGCGGATAACAATTTCACACAGGAAA
CAGCTATGACCATGATTACGCCAAGCTTGCATGCGGTCCTTTACTTGGCAAAATATGATGACGAATTTGA
TATTAGGGATAGAGCCAGGATGATTTCATCCTTGTTTGATTCAGGGAAATATGAAATTGTGTCACTACTA
TTACAAGCACCTAAACCTACGGCAAGAAGTGACGATTTTATCGTTTCTGCAAGATTGGAAACACATACCC
CAGAAATAAAAGAATTTTTTAGAATGCTTCCTTGGAATACTGAAATTACTGAGGTTGGCGAGACAGGTAA
CGATATTAGAGAAGGCGCAGAATTGAAAGACTATAACAAATACAAAAAAAGTTTTTCATCGCAGTCTTTT
ATTACCAACAACTCAGCAAGATCTTTCACATCTAGCTCCAACGCAAAATTGACTGGGATCAATGACGGCG
ATAGCAATAGCATCTCAGGTAAAGGTAACGTAAACACCTTCACATCTCAAAACGGGAAGAAATATCGTTT
GCAAAGCCTGGACGAGTTTTTTTCCGACATTCCAGAAAGGAAGAGTAAACCAAGGAAAATTATAAAGGTG
GTGGAAGAAAGCAGTGACGAGGATGAAGACGAATCGGAAGAGAGCAGTGACGATGATGAGTATAGTGACT
CTTCTTTGGGAACGTCTTCTTCGGGAACGTCTTCTTCGCATCTGGAGCTTACGGATCCAGGAAGTTCGGG
GTCCAGCGGTTCTTCAGGCGCTAGCATGGATAGCACTGAGAGCCTGTTCACCGGGGTGGTGCCCATCCTG
GTCGAGCTGGACGGCGACGTAAACGGCCACAAGTTCAGCGTGCGCGGCGAGGGCGAGGGCGATGCCACCA
ACGGCAAGCTGACCCTGAAGTTCATCTGCACCACCGGCAAGCTGCCCGTGCCCTGGCCCACCCTCGTGAC
CACCCTGACCTACGGCGTGCAGTGCTTCAGCCGCTACCCCGACCACATGAAGCAGCACGACTTCTTCAAG
TCCGCCATGCCCGAAGGCTACGTCCAGGAGCGCACCATCACCTTCAAGGACGACGGCACCTACAAGACCC
GCGCCGAGGTGAAGTTCGAGGGCGACACCCTGGTGAACCGCATCGAGCTGAAGGGCATCGACTTCAAGGA
GGACGGCAACATCCTGGGGCACAAGCTGGAGTACAACTTCAACAGCCACAACGTCTATATCACCGCCGAC
AAGCAGAAGAACGGCATCAAGGCCAACTTCAAGATCCGCCACAACGTGGAGGACGGCAGCGTGCAGCTCG
CCGACCACTACCAGCAGAACACCCCCATCGGCGACGGCCCCGTGCTGCTGCCCGACAACCACTACCTGAG
CACCCAGTCCAAGCTGAGCAAAGACCCCAACGAGAAGCGCGATCACATGGTCCTGCTGGAGTTCGTGACC
GCCGCCGGGATCACTCACGGCAGCTCCGGCTCCAGCGGGTCTAGCATGGATAGCACTGAGAGCCTGTTCA
CCGGGGTGGTGCCCATCCTGGTCGAGCTGGACGGCGACGTAAACGGCCACAAGTTCAGCGTGCGCGGCGA
GGGCGAGGGCGATGCCACCAACGGCAAGCTGACCCTGAAGTTCATCTGCACCACCGGCAAGCTGCCCGTG
CCCTGGCCCACCCTCGTGACCACCCTGACCTACGGCGTGCAGTGCTTCAGCCGCTACCCCGACCACATGA
AGCAGCACGACTTCTTCAAGTCCGCCATGCCCGAAGGCTACGTCCAGGAGCGCACCATCACCTTCAAGGA
CGACGGCACCTACAAGACCCGCGCCGAGGTGAAGTTCGAGGGCGACACCCTGGTGAACCGCATCGAGCTG
AAGGGCATCGACTTCAAGGAGGACGGCAACATCCTGGGGCACAAGCTGGAGTACAACTTCAACAGCCACA
ACGTCTATATCACCGCCGACAAGCAGAAGAACGGCATCAAGGCCAACTTCAAGATCCGCCACAACGTGGA
GGACGGCAGCGTGCAGCTCGCCGACCACTACCAGCAGAACACCCCCATCGGCGACGGCCCCGTGCTGCTG
CCCGACAACCACTACCTGAGCACCCAGTCCAAGCTGAGCAAAGACCCCAACGAGAAGCGCGATCACATGG
TCCTGCTGGAGTTCGTGACCGCCGCCGGGATCACTCACGGCAGCTCCGGCTCCAGCGGGTCTAGCATGGA
TAGCACTGAGAGCCTGTTCACCGGGGTGGTGCCCATCCTGGTCGAGCTGGACGGCGACGTAAACGGCCAC
AAGTTCAGCGTGCGCGGCGAGGGCGAGGGCGATGCCACCAACGGCAAGCTGACCCTGAAGTTCATCTGCA
CCACCGGCAAGCTGCCCGTGCCCTGGCCCACCCTCGTGACCACCCTGACCTACGGCGTGCAGTGCTTCAG
CCGCTACCCCGACCACATGAAGCAGCACGACTTCTTCAAGTCCGCCATGCCCGAAGGCTACGTCCAGGAG
CGCACCATCACCTTCAAGGACGACGGCACCTACAAGACCCGCGCCGAGGTGAAGTTCGAGGGCGACACCC
TGGTGAACCGCATCGAGCTGAAGGGCATCGACTTCAAGGAGGACGGCAACATCCTGGGGCACAAGCTGGA
GTACAACTTCAACAGCCACAACGTCTATATCACCGCCGACAAGCAGAAGAACGGCATCAAGGCCAACTTC
AAGATCCGCCACAACGTGGAGGACGGCAGCGTGCAGCTCGCCGACCACTACCAGCAGAACACCCCCATCG
GCGACGGCCCCGTGCTGCTGCCCGACAACCACTACCTGAGCACCCAGTCCAAGCTGAGCAAAGACCCCAA
CGAGAAGCGCGATCACATGGTCCTGCTGGAGTTCGTGACCGCCGCCGGGATCACTCACGGCAGCTCCGGC
TCCAGCGGGTAAAGCGGCCGCAACTCGGAGATAATACTATATAAATATGTATATTTATAGATATAGATAT
AGGCATGTGTATCTTCCCAGTAATATACGTGTTTGGGACGAAAACAAAAGAGAAGTTGGTAAACAAAGTT
TCATGTGAATTTGCTTAGTACAAAAATACATACAAATATAAAAGAAAAGTTACAAATTGCAAACACACTC
ATAACGAGGGGCAAAAAAAGTGGAGGGTGAAGAAAGTCAAGCCTAATACATGTACTTAAACTCAGGGTTT
TTGTCGCTTAACCTTTCGTCGTATGGTACCGAGCTCGAATTCACTGGCCGTCGTTTTACAACGTCGTGAC
TGGGAAAACCCTGGCGTTACCCAACTTAATCGCCTTGCAGCACATCCCCCTTTCGCCAGCTGGCGTAATA
GCGAAGAGGCCCGCACCGATCGCCCTTCCCAACAGTTGCGCAGCCTGAATGGCGAATGGCGCCTGATGCG
GTATTTTCTCCTTACGCATCTGTGCGGTATTTCACACCGCATATGGTGCACTCTCAGTACAATCTGCTCT
GATGCCGCATAGTTAAGCCAGCCCCGACACCCGCCAACACCCGCTGACGCGCCCTGACGGGCTTGTCTGC
TCCCGGCATCCGCTTACAGACAAGCTGTGACCGTCTCCGGGAGCTGCATGTGTCAGAGGTTTTCACCGTC
ATCACCGAAACGCGCGAGACGAAAGGGCGGGTAATAACTGATATAATTAAATTGAAGCTCTAATTTGTGA
GTTTAGTATACATGCATTTACTTATAATACAGTTTTTTAGTTTTGCTGGCCGCATCTTCTCAAATATGCT
TCCCAGCCTGCTTTTCTGTAACGTTCACCCTCTACCTTAGCATCCCTTCCCTTTGCAAATAGTCCTCTTC
CAACAATAATAATGTCAGATCCTGTAGAGACCACATCATCCACGGTTCTATACTGTTGACCCAATGCGTC
TCCCTTGTCATCTAAACCCACACCGGGTGTCATAATCAACCAATCGTAACCTTCATCTCTTCCACCCATG
TCTCTTTGAGCAATAAAGCCGATAACAAAATCTTTGTCGCTCTTCGCAATGTCAACAGTACCCTTAGTAT
ATTCTCCAGTAGATAGGGAGCCCTTGCATGACAATTCTGCTAACATCAAAAGGCCTCTAGGTTCCTTTGT
TACTTCTTCTGCCGCCTGCTTCAAACCGCTAACAATACCTGGGCCCACCACACCGTGTGCATTCGTAATG
TCTGCCCATTCTGCTATTCTGTATACACCCGCAGAGTACTGCAATTTGACTGTATTACCAATGTCAGCAA
ATTTTCTGTCTTCGAAGAGTAAAAAATTGTACTTGGCGGATAATGCCTTTAGCGGCTTAACTGTGCCCTC
CATGGAAAAATCAGTCAAGATATCCACATGTGTTTTTAGTAAACAAATTTTGGGACCTAATGCTTCAACT
AACTCCAGTAATTCCTTGGTGGTACGAACATCCAATGAAGCACACAAGTTTGTTTGCTTTTCGTGCATGA
TATTAAATAGCTTGGCAGCAACAGGACTAGGATGAGTAGCAGCACGTTCCTTATATGTAGCTTTCGACAT
GATTTATCTTCGTTTCCTGCATGTTTTTGTTCTGTGCAGTTGGGTTAAGAATACTGGGCAATTTCATGTT
TCTTCAACACTACATATGCGTATATATACCAATCTAAGTCTGTGCTCCTTCCTTCGTTCTTCCTTCTGTT
CGGAGATTACCGAATCAAAAAAATTTCAAGGAAACCGAAATCAAAAAAAAGAATAAAAAAAAAATGATGA
ATTGAAAAGCTGGCCTCGTGATACGCCTATTTTTATAGGTTAATGTCATGATAATAATGGTTTCTTAGAC
GTCAGGTGGCACTTTTCGGGGAAATGTGCGCGGAACCCCTATTTGTTTATTTTTCTAAATACATTCAAAT
ATGTATCCGCTCATGAGACAATAACCCTGATAAATGCTTCAATAATATTGAAAAAGGAAGAGTATGAGTA
TTCAACATTTCCGTGTCGCCCTTATTCCCTTTTTTGCGGCATTTTGCCTTCCTGTTTTTGCTCACCCAGA
AACGCTGGTGAAAGTAAAAGATGCTGAAGATCAGTTGGGTGCACGAGTGGGTTACATCGAACTGGATCTC
AACAGCGGTAAGATCCTTGAGAGTTTTCGCCCCGAAGAACGTTTTCCAATGATGAGCACTTTTAAAGTTC
TGCTATGTGGCGCGGTATTATCCCGTATTGACGCCGGGCAAGAGCAACTCGGTCGCCGCATACACTATTC
TCAGAATGACTTGGTTGAGTACTCACCAGTCACAGAAAAGCATCTTACGGATGGCATGACAGTAAGAGAA
TTATGCAGTGCTGCCATAACCATGAGTGATAACACTGCGGCCAACTTACTTCTGACAACGATCGGAGGAC
CGAAGGAGCTAACCGCTTTTTTGCACAACATGGGGGATCATGTAACTCGCCTTGATCGTTGGGAACCGGA
GCTGAATGAAGCCATACCAAACGACGAGCGTGACACCACGATGCCTGTAGCAATGGCAACAACGTTGCGC
AAACTATTAACTGGCGAACTACTTACTCTAGCTTCCCGGCAACAATTAATAGACTGGATGGAGGCGGATA
AAGTTGCAGGACCACTTCTGCGCTCGGCCCTTCCGGCTGGCTGGTTTATTGCTGATAAATCTGGAGCCGG
TGAGCGTGGGTCTCGCGGTATCATTGCAGCACTGGGGCCAGATGGTAAGCCCTCCCGTATCGTAGTTATC
TACACGACGGGGAGTCAGGCAACTATGGATGAACGAAATAGACAGATCGCTGAGATAGGTGCCTCACTGA
TTAAGCATTGGTAACTGTCAGACCAAGTTTACTCATATATACTTTAGATTGATTTAAAACTTCATTTTTA
ATTTAAAAGGATCTAGGTGAAGATCCTTTTTGATAATCTCATGACCAAAATCCCTTAACGTGAGTTTTCG
TTCCACTGAGCGTCAGACCCCGTAGAAAAGATCAAAGGATCTTCTTGAGATCCTTTTTTTCTGCGCGTAA
TCTGCTGCTTGCAAACAAAAAAACCACCGCTACCAGCGGTGGTTTGTTTGCCGGATCAAGAGCTACCAAC
TCTTTTTCCGAAGGTAACTGGCTTCAGCAGAGCGCAGATACCAAATACTGTTCTTCTAGTGTAGCCGTAG
TTAGGCCACCACTTCAAGAACTCTGTAGCACCGCCTACATACCTCGCTCTGCTAATCCTGTTACCAGTGG
CTGCTGCCAGTGGCGATAAGTCGTGTCTTACCGGGTTGGACTCAAGACGATAGTTACCGGATAAGGCGCA
GCGGTCGGGCTGAACGGGGGGTTCGTGCACACAGCCCAGCTTGGAGCGAACGACCTACACCGAACTGAGA
TACCTACAGCGTGAGCTATGAGAAAGCGCCACGCTTCCCGAAGGGAGAAAGGCGGACAGGTATCCGGTAA
GCGGCAGGGTCGGAACAGGAGAGCGCACGAGGGAGCTTCCAGGGGGAAACGCCTGGTATCTTTATAGTCC
TGTCGGGTTTCGCCACCTCTGACTTGAGCGTCGATTTTTGTGATGCTCGTCAGGGGGGCGGAGCCTATGG
AAAAACGCCAGCAACGCGGCCTTTTTACGGTTCCTGGCCTTTTGCTGGCCTTTTGCTCACATGTTCTTTC
CTGCGTTATCCCCTGATTCTGTGGATAACCGTATTACCGCCTTTGAGTGAGCTGATACCGCTCGCCGCAG
CCGAACGACCGAGCGCAGCGAGTCAGTGAGCGAGGAAGCGGAAGA
